Addgene plasmid #119271: pJMP1339
Purpose: for cloning new sgRNAs
Depositing lab: Carol Gross & Jason Peters & Oren Rosenberg. Depositing organization: University of California, San Francisco (UCSF). Publication: Enabling genetic analysis of diverse bacteria with Mobile-CRISPRi. Peters JM, Koo BM, Patino R, Heussler GE, Hearne CC, Qu J, Inclan YF, Hawkins JS, Lu CHS, Silvis MR, Harden MM, Osadnik H, Peters JE, Engel JN, Dutton RJ, Grossman AD, Gross CA, Rosenberg OS. Nat Microbiol. 2019 Jan 7. pii: 10.1038/s41564-018-0327-z. doi: 10.1038/s41564-018-0327-z. PubMed 30617347.
Backbone
  Vector backbone: R6Kgamma
  Vector type: Bacterial Expression
  Selectable markers: Kanamycin
Growth in bacteria
  Bacterial resistance: Ampicillin, 100 μg/mL
  Growth temperature: 37°C
  Growth strain: BW25141
  Copy number: High Copy
Gene/Insert
  Gene/Insert name: dcas9
  Mutation: D10A and H840A
  Cloning method: Gibson Cloning
Terms and licenses: Academic/Nonprofit Terms; Industry Terms: Not Available to Industry
How to cite: pJMP1339 was a gift from Carol Gross & Jason Peters & Oren Rosenberg (Addgene plasmid # 119271 ; http://n2t.net/addgene:119271 ; RRID:Addgene_119271)
