[The description below was written by a language model from this plasmid's Addgene catalogue record and pLannotate feature annotations shown in this document.]
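Description:
pJMP1339 is an 11.2 kb bacterial Mobile-CRISPRi vector built on an R6Kγ backbone and intended as the recipient plasmid for cloning new sgRNAs. Its R6K γ origin requires the pi initiator protein, so it replicates only in pir-expressing E. coli hosts such as the listed BW25141 strain and behaves as a suicide plasmid elsewhere. The backbone carries an ampicillin resistance gene (bla) for selection during propagation. It also has an incP oriT, which allows conjugative transfer into recipient bacteria when transfer functions are supplied in trans.

The payload sits between the Tn7L and Tn7R ends of a mini-Tn7 transposon, so the whole CRISPRi system can be moved into a recipient chromosome by Tn7 transposition. The transposase is not encoded on this plasmid and would have to be provided separately. Within the transposon is Streptococcus pyogenes Cas9 carrying the D10A and H840A mutations (catalytically dead dCas9), fused to a C-terminal 3xMyc tag. It is driven by a hybrid promoter annotated with PLtetO-1 and lac operator fragments. A full lacI gene under the lacIq promoter supplies repressor, making expression IPTG-inducible. A second lac operator lies upstream of a partial tracrRNA match, which is consistent with an sgRNA scaffold cassette into which new spacers are inserted, although the record does not describe the cloning sites. A kanamycin resistance gene (neo) flanked by FRT sites selects for integrants and could be excised with FLP recombinase. The rrnB T1 and lambda t0 terminators lie downstream of the marker, near the Tn7R end. Several short annotated fragments (p15A ori, CmR, rop, lacZα) appear to be remnants of earlier cloning steps rather than functional parts.
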