Features (pLannotate 1.2.2; 32 found; start..end, strand, type, name):
     65..119     +  CDS            lacI (fragment): lac repressor; lacI; The lac repressor binds to the lac operator to inhibit transcription in E. coli. This inhibition can be relieved by adding lactose or isopropyl-β-D-thiogalactopyranoside (IPTG).
    152..317     +  mobile_element Tn7L: mini-Tn7 element (left end of the Tn7 transposon) Tn7
    472..561     -  CDS            3xMyc: 3 tandem Myc epitope tags
    571..4674    -  CDS            Cas9: Cas9 (Csn1) endonuclease from the Streptococcus pyogenes Type II CRISPR/Cas system generates RNA-guided double strand breaks in DNA
   4695..4716    -  promoter       PLtetO-1 promoter (fragment): modified phage lambda PL promoter with tet operator sites (Lutz and Bujard, 1997)
   4716..4733    -  protein_bind   lac operator (fragment): The lac repressor binds to the lac operator to inhibit transcription in E. coli. This inhibition can be relieved by adding lactose or isopropyl-β-D-thiogalactopyranoside (IPTG). lac repressor encoded by lacI
   4790..4909    +  rep_origin     p15A ori (fragment): Plasmids containing the medium-copy-number p15A origin of replication can be propagated in E. coli cells that contain a second plasmid with the ColE1 origin.
   5114..5191    +  promoter       lacIq promoter: lacI (mutant); In the lacIq allele, a single base change in the promoter boosts expression of the lacI gene about 10-fold.
   5192..6274    +  CDS            lacI: lac repressor; lacI; The lac repressor binds to the lac operator to inhibit transcription in E. coli. This inhibition can be relieved by adding lactose or isopropyl-β-D-thiogalactopyranoside (IPTG).
   6287..6308    +  protein_bind   CAP binding site: CAP binding activates transcription in the presence of cAMP. E. coli catabolite activator protein
   6379..6465    +  ncRNA          Thr leader (fragment): Accession: RF00506 - Threonine operon leader
   6558..6575    +  protein_bind   lac operator (fragment): The lac repressor binds to the lac operator to inhibit transcription in E. coli. This inhibition can be relieved by adding lactose or isopropyl-β-D-thiogalactopyranoside (IPTG). lac repressor encoded by lacI
   6645..6712    +  misc_RNA       tracrRNA (fragment): trans-activating CRISPR RNA for the Streptococcus pyogenes CRISPR/Cas9 system
   6997..7044    -  protein_bind   FRT: FLP-mediated recombination occurs in the 8-bp core sequence TCTAGAAA (Turan and Bode, 2011). FLP recombinase from the Saccharomyces cerevisiae 2μ plasmid
   7121..7149    +  promoter       Pc promoter: intI1 (promoter lies within the coding sequence); class 1 integron promoter
   7166..7228    +  CDS            tnpA (fragment): TN5P_ECOLX - Also known as tnp. Experimental evidence at protein level: Swiss-Prot protein existence level 1. Mediates transposition of transposon Tn5 by a 'cut and paste' mechanism. First, the monomeric transposase binds the 19 bp inverted DNA repeats flanking the transposon. Then, dimerization of the DNA- bound transposase creates a synaptic DNA complex. After nicking of the first DNA strand, excision of the transposon proceeds through a series of intermediates. The transposase then mediates the insertion of the transposon at a new site by strand transfer. The activity of the wild- type tran
   7260..8051    +  CDS            neo: KKA2_KLEPN - Also known as kan, nptII. Experimental evidence at protein level: Swiss-Prot protein existence level 1. Resistance to kanamycin, neomycin, paromomycin, ribostamycin, butirosin and gentamicin B. From Klebsiella pneumoniae.
   8106..8139    -  protein_bind   FRT (minimal): supports FLP-mediated excision but not integration (Turan and Bode, 2011) FLP recombinase from the Saccharomyces cerevisiae 2μ plasmid
   8204..8290    -  terminator     rrnB T1 terminator: Escherichia coli rrnB; transcription terminator T1 from the E. coli rrnB gene
   8354..8383    -  CDS            CmR (fragment): chloramphenicol acetyltransferase confers resistance to chloramphenicol
   8393..8487    -  terminator     lambda t0 terminator: transcription terminator from phage lambda
   8508..8532    +  misc_feature   MCS (fragment): pBluescript multiple cloning site
   8536..8734    +  mobile_element Tn7R (fragment): mini-Tn7 element (right end of the Tn7 transposon) Tn7
   8806..8874    +  CDS            lacZα (fragment): LacZα fragment of β-galactosidase; lacZ fragment
   8880..8979    -  misc_feature   bom (fragment): basis of mobility region from pBR322
   9081..9116    -  CDS            rop (fragment): Rop protein, which maintains plasmids at low copy number; rop
   9211..9315    +  promoter       AmpR promoter: bla
   9316..10176   +  CDS            AmpR: β-lactamase; bla; confers resistance to ampicillin, carbenicillin, and related antibiotics
  10349..10374   +  CDS            bla(M) (fragment): β-lactamase lacking the signal sequence; bla(M); allows cytosolic expression of β-lactamase
  10477..10865   +  rep_origin     R6K γ ori: γ replication origin from E. coli plasmid R6K; requires the R6K initiator protein pi for replication
  10876..10915   +  CDS            λ integrase (fragment): integrase from phage λ; int
  11134..11242   +  oriT           oriT: incP origin of transfer
>Addgene plasmid #119271 | pJMP1339 | addgene full sequence | sequence record 232702 | Addgene NGS Result
CTGATACCGCTCGCCGCAGCCGAACGACCGAGCGCAGCGGGTCAGTGAGCGAGGAAGCGGAAGAGCGCCC
AATACGCAAACCGCCTCTCCCCGCGCGTTGGCCGATTCATTAATGCAGCGCCCAAACATAACAGGAAGAA
AAATGCCCCGCTGTGGGCGGACAAAATAGTTGGGAACTGGGAGGGGTGGAAATGGAGTTTTTAAGGATTA
TTTAGGGAAGAGTGACAAAATAGATGGGAACTGGGTGTAGCGTCGTAAGCTAATACGAAAATTAAAAATG
ACAAAATAGTTTGGAACTAGATTTCACTTATCTGGTTCTTGAGGCGGTTAAAAGAGCCGTACTCTTCTCC
GATGTCGACTAGGCCATGATGCTCATTCTGTGGGACCAAAACGAAAAAACACCCTTTCGGGTGTCTTTTC
TGGAATTTGGTACCGAGGCTGCAAGTCCCATTAAGGAGGCGCGCCTTATTACAGATCTTCCTCAGAGATG
AGCTTCTGTTCCAGATCTTCTTCTGAAATCAACTTTTGTTCCAGATCTTCTTCAGAGATGAGTTTCTGCT
CCGCGGCCGCGTCGCCTCCCAGCTGAGACAGGTCGATCCGTGTCTCGTACAGGCCGGTGATGCTCTGGTG
GATCAGGGTGGCGTCCAGCACCTCTTTGGTGCTGGTGTACCTCTTCCGGTCGATGGTGGTGTCAAAGTAC
TTGAAGGCGGCAGGGGCTCCCAGATTGGTCAGGGTAAACAGGTGGATGATATTCTCGGCCTGCTCTCTGA
TAGGCTTGTCTCTGTGCTTGTTGTAGGCGCTCAGCACCTTGTCCAGATTAGCGTCGGCCAGGATCACTCT
CTTGGAGAACTCGCTGATCTGCTCGATGATCTCGTCCAGGTAGTGTTTGTGCTGTTCCACAAACAGCTGT
TTCTGCTCATTATCCTCGGGGGAGCCCTTCAGCTTCTCATAGTGGCTGGCCAGGTACAGGAAGTTCACAT
ATTTGGAGGGCAGGGCCAGTTCGTTTCCCTTCTGCAGTTCGCCGGCAGAGGCCAGCATTCTCTTCCGGCC
GTTTTCCAGCTCGAACAGGGAGTACTTAGGCAGCTTGATGATCAGGTCCTTTTTCACTTCTTTGTAGCCC
TTGGCTTCCAGAAAGTCGATGGGATTCTTCTCGAAGCTGCTTCTTTCCATGATGGTGATCCCCAGCAGCT
CTTTCACACTCTTCAGTTTCTTGGACTTGCCCTTTTCCACTTTGGCCACCACCAGCACAGAATAGGCCAC
GGTGGGGCTGTCGAAGCCGCCGTACTTCTTAGGGTCCCAGTCCTTCTTTCTGGCGATCAGCTTGTCGCTG
TTCCTCTTGGGCAGGATAGACTCTTTGCTGAAGCCGCCTGTCTGCACCTCGGTCTTTTTCACGATATTCA
CTTGGGGCATAGACAGCACTTTCCGCACGGTGGCAAAGTCCCGGCCCTTATCCCACACGATCTCGCCTGT
TTCGCCGTTTGTCTCGATCAGAGGCCGCTTCCGGATCTCGCCGTTGGCCAGGGTAATCTCGGTCTTGAAA
AAGTTCATGATGTTGCTGTAGAAGAAGTACTTGGCGGTAGCCTTGCCGATTTCCTGCTCGCTCTTGGCGA
TCATCTTCCGCACGTCGTACACCTTGTAGTCGCCGTACACGAACTCGCTTTCCAGCTTAGGGTACTTTTT
GATCAGGGCGGTTCCCACGACGGCGTTCAGGTAGGCGTCGTGGGCGTGGTGGTAGTTGTTGATCTCGCGC
ACTTTGTAAAACTGGAAATCCTTCCGGAAATCGGACACCAGCTTGGACTTCAGGGTGATCACTTTCACTT
CCCGGATCAGTTTGTCGTTCTCGTCGTACTTAGTGTTCATCCGGGAGTCCAGGATCTGTGCCACGTGCTT
TGTGATCTGCCGGGTTTCCACCAGCTGTCTCTTGATGAAGCCGGCCTTATCCAGTTCGCTCAGGCCGCCT
CTCTCGGCCTTGGTCAGATTGTCGAACTTCCTCTGGGTAATCAGCTTGGCATTCAGCAGCTGGCGCCAGT
AGTTCTTCATCTTCTTCACGACCTCTTCGGAGGGCACGTTGTCGCTCTTGCCCCGGTTCTTGTCGCTCCG
AGTCAGCACTTTGTTATCGATGGAGTCGTCCTTCAGAAAGCTCTGAGGCACGATAGCGTCCACATCGTAG
TCGGACAGCCGGTTGATGTCCAGTTCCTGGTCCACGTACATATCCCGCCCATTCTGCAGGTAGTACAGGT
ACAGCTTCTCGTTCTGCAGCTGGGTGTTTTCCACGGGGTGTTCTTTCAGGATCTGGCTGCCCAGCTCTTT
GATGCCCTCTTCGATCCGCTTCATTCTCTCGCGGCTGTTCTTCTGTCCCTTCTGGGTGGTCTGGTTCTCT
CTGGCCATTTCGATCACGATGTTCTCGGGCTTGTGCCGGCCCATCACTTTCACGAGCTCGTCCACCACCT
TCACTGTCTGCAGGATGCCCTTCTTAATGGCGGGGCTGCCGGCCAGATTGGCAATGTGCTCGTGCAGGCT
ATCGCCCTGGCCGGACACCTGGGCTTTCTGGATGTCCTCTTTAAAGGTCAGGCTGTCGTCGTGGATCAGC
TGCATGAAGTTTCTGTTGGCGAAGCCGTCGGACTTCAGGAAATCCAGGATTGTCTTGCCGGACTGCTTGT
CCCGGATGCCGTTGATCAGCTTCCGGCTCAGCCTGCCCCAGCCGGTGTATCTCCGCCGCTTCAGCTGCTT
CATCACTTTGTCGTCGAACAGGTGGGCATAGGTTTTCAGCCGTTCCTCGATCATCTCTCTGTCCTCAAAC
AGTGTCAGGGTCAGCACGATATCTTCCAGAATGTCCTCGTTTTCCTCATTGTCCAGGAAGTCCTTGTCCT
TGATAATTTTCAGCAGATCGTGGTATGTGCCCAGGGAGGCGTTGAACCGATCTTCCACGCCGGAGATTTC
CACGGAGTCGAAGCACTCGATTTTCTTGAAGTAGTCCTCTTTCAGCTGCTTCACGGTCACTTTCCGGTTG
GTCTTGAACAGCAGGTCCACGATGGCTTTTTTCTGCTCGCCGCTCAGGAAGGCGGGCTTTCTCATTCCCT
CGGTCACGTATTTCACTTTGGTCAGCTCGTTGTACACGGTGAAGTACTCGTACAGCAGGCTGTGCTTGGG
CAGCACCTTCTCGTTGGGCAGGTTCTTATCGAAGTTGGTCATCCGCTCGATGAAGCTCTGGGCGCTGGCG
CCCTTGTCCACCACTTCCTCGAAGTTCCAGGGGGTGATGGTTTCCTCGCTCTTTCTGGTCATCCAGGCGA
ATCTGCTGTTTCCCCTGGCCAGAGGGCCCACGTAGTAGGGGATGCGGAAGGTCAGGATCTTCTCGATCTT
TTCCCGGTTGTCCTTCAGGAATGGGTAAAAATCTTCCTGCCGCCGCAGAATGGCGTGCAGCTCTCCCAGG
TGGATCTGGTGGGGGATGCTGCCGTTGTCGAAGGTCCGCTGCTTCCGCAGCAGGTCCTCTCTGTTCAGCT
TCACGAGCAGTTCCTCGGTGCCGTCCATCTTTTCCAGGATGGGCTTGATGAACTTGTAGAACTCTTCCTG
GCTGGCTCCGCCATCGATGTAGCCGGCGTAGCCGTTCTTGCTCTGGTCGAAGAAAATCTCTTTGTACTTC
TCAGGCAGCTGCTGCCGCACGAGAGCTTTCAGCAGGGTCAGGTCCTGGTGGTGCTCGTCGTATCTCTTGA
TCATAGAGGCGCTCAGGGGGGCCTTGGTGATCTCGGTGTTCACTCTCAGGATGTCGCTCAGCAGGATGGC
GTCGGACAGGTTCTTGGCGGCCAGAAACAGGTCGGCGTACTGGTCGCCGATCTGGGCCAGCAGGTTGTCC
AGGTCGTCGTCGTAGGTGTCCTTGCTCAGCTGCAGTTTGGCATCCTCGGCCAGGTCGAAGTTGCTCTTGA
AGTTGGGGGTCAGGCCCAGGCTCAGGGCAATCAGGTTGCCGAACAGGCCATTCTTCTTCTCGCCGGGCAG
CTGGGCGATCAGATTTTCCAGCCGTCTGCTCTTGCTCAGTCTGGCAGACAGGATGGCCTTGGCGTCCACG
CCGCTGGCGTTGATGGGGTTTTCCTCGAACAGCTGGTTGTAGGTCTGCACCAGCTGGATGAACAGCTTGT
CCACGTCGCTGTTGTCGGGGTTCAGGTCGCCCTCGATCAGGAAGTGGCCCCGGAACTTGATCATGTGGGC
CAGGGCCAGATAGATCAGCCGCAGGTCGGCCTTGTCGGTGCTGTCCACCAGTTTCTTTCTCAGGTGGTAG
ATGGTGGGGTACTTCTCGTGGTAGGCCACCTCGTCCACGATGTTGCCGAAGATGGGGTGCCGCTCGTGCT
TCTTATCCTCTTCCACCAGGAAGGACTCTTCCAGTCTGTGGAAGAAGCTGTCGTCCACCTTGGCCATCTC
GTTGCTGAAGATCTCTTGCAGATAGCAGATCCGGTTCTTCCGTCTGGTGTATCTTCTTCTGGCGGTTCTC
TTCAGCCGGGTGGCCTCGGCTGTTTCTCCGCTGTCGAACAGCAGGGCGCCGATCAGGTTCTTCTTGATGC
TGTGCCGGTCGGTGTTGCCCAGCACCTTGAATTTCTTGCTGGGCACCTTGTACTCGTCGGTGATCACGGC
CCAGCCCACAGAGTTGGTGCCGATGGCCAGGCCGATGCTGTACTTCTTGTCCATACTAGTTTTCCTGTGT
GAAACCTGCTGATGTGCTCAGTATCTTGTTATCCGCTCACAATGTCAATGTTATCCGCTCACATTTATAA
TATTTTATCTGATTAATAAGATGATCTTCTTGAGATCGTTTTGGTCTGCGCGTAATCTCTTGCTCTGAAA
ACGAAAAAACCGCCTTGCAGGGCGGTTTTTCGAAGGTTCTCTGAGCTACCAACTCTTTGAACCGAGGTAA
CTGGCTTGGTGATAAGCTGTCAAACCAGATCAATTCGCACTAGTCTGCAGACGTAAAAAAAGCGGCGTGG
TTAGCCGCTTTTTTAATTGCCGGAGCGCAATAAAAAAGCCCCCGGAAGGTGATCTTCCGGGGGCTTTCTC
ATGCGTTGCTTGTATTGAAAATGGGGGCCATGCCTACCTATCTGCCTCCCGGGAAGCGGCATGCATTTAC
GTTGACACCATCGAATGGTGCAAAACCTTTCGCGGTATGGCATGATAGCGCCCGGAAGAGAGTCAATTCA
GGGTGGTGAATGTGAAACCAGTAACGTTATACGATGTCGCAGAGTATGCCGGTGTCTCTTATCAGACCGT
TTCCCGCGTGGTGAACCAGGCCAGCCACGTTTCTGCGAAAACGCGGGAAAAAGTGGAAGCGGCGATGGCG
GAGCTGAATTACATTCCCAACCGCGTGGCACAACAACTGGCGGGCAAACAGTCGTTGCTGATTGGCGTTG
CCACCTCCAGTCTGGCCCTGCACGCGCCGTCGCAAATTGTCGCGGCGATTAAATCTCGCGCCGATCAACT
GGGTGCCAGCGTGGTGGTGTCGATGGTAGAACGAAGCGGCGTCGAAGCCTGTAAAGCGGCGGTGCACAAT
CTTCTCGCGCAACGCGTCAGTGGGCTGATCATTAACTATCCGCTGGATGACCAGGATGCCATTGCTGTGG
AAGCTGCCTGCACTAATGTTCCGGCGTTATTTCTTGATGTCTCTGACCAGACACCCATCAACAGTATTAT
TTTCTCCCATGAAGACGGTACGCGACTGGGCGTGGAGCATCTGGTCGCATTGGGTCACCAGCAAATCGCG
CTGTTAGCGGGCCCATTAAGTTCTGTCTCGGCGCGTCTGCGTCTGGCTGGCTGGCATAAATATCTCACTC
GCAATCAAATTCAGCCGATAGCGGAACGGGAAGGCGACTGGAGTGCCATGTCCGGTTTTCAACAAACCAT
GCAAATGCTGAATGAGGGCATCGTTCCCACTGCGATGCTGGTTGCCAACGATCAGATGGCGCTGGGCGCA
ATGCGCGCCATTACCGAGTCCGGGCTGCGCGTTGGTGCGGATATCTCGGTAGTGGGATACGACGATACCG
AAGACAGCTCATGTTATATCCCGCCGTTAACCACCATCAAACAGGATTTTCGCCTGCTGGGGCAAACCAG
CGTGGACCGCTTGCTGCAACTCTCTCAGGGCCAGGCGGTGAAGGGCAATCAGCTGTTGCCCGTCTCACTG
GTGAAAAGAAAAACCACCCTGGCGCCCAATACGCAAACCGCCTCTCCCCGCGCGTTGGCCGATTCATTAA
TGCAGCTGGCACGACAGGTTTCCCGACTGGAAAGCGGGCAGTGAGCGCAACGCAATTAATGTAAGTTAGC
TCACTCATTAGGCACCCCACCCGGGTCCTTGAGCCCCATTATCACCTCCAAAGCCTTCTCGTCTGGTCAG
TTTCACCTGTTTTACGTAAAAACCCGCTTCGGCGGGTTTTTACTTTTGGGGAAACACAGAAAAAAGCCCG
CACCTGACAGTGCGGGCTTTTTTTTTCGACCAAAGGTGCGACTACTCTTGCCTACTACCTATCGACTGAG
CTGAAAGAATTCCTAAAGATCTATAAATGTGAGCGGATAACATTGACATTGTGAGCGGATAACAAGATAC
TTCTAGTTGAGACCAACTTTGGTCTCCACCATAGCGGTCGGTCTCTGTTTAAGAGCTATGCTGGAAACAG
CATAGCAAGTTTAAATAAGGCTAGTCCGTTATCAACTTGAAAAAGTGGCACCGAGTCGGTGCTTTTTTTT
TGAATTCATGTGGCTGACCGTTCTGTTGTCTCTCGCTCTTCCGAGTAGACGAACAATAAGGCCTCCCTAA
CGGGGGGCCTTTTTTATTGATAACAAAAGTCAGTGCTTCCGCTATTTCCAAAATACCGGGCTAATACGGT
TTAAACGACCTCCTGGATTTGCTCAGACAGCCTTTTCGTCATTCGTTTCAGCCAAAAAACTTAAGACCGC
CGGTCTTGTCCACTACCTTGCAGTAATGCGGTGGACAGGATCGGCGGTTTTCTTTTCTCTTCTCAAGAAG
TTCCTATACTTTCTAGAGAATAGGAACTTCGGAATAGGAACTTCCTCCTGAACGGCCATAAGAACGAAGG
CTGTCTGTTGAACTCTCGAGCCGTGGAAACGGATGAAGGCACGAACCCAGTTGACATAAGCCTGTTCGGT
TCGTAAACTGTAATGCAAGTAGCGTATGCGCTCAAAACTGGATGGCTTTCTTGCCGCCAAGGATCTGATG
GCGCAGGGGATCAAGATCTGATCAAGAGACAGGATGAGGATCGTTTCGCATGATTGAACAAGATGGATTG
CACGCAGGTTCTCCGGCCGCTTGGGTGGAGAGGCTATTCGGCTATGACTGGGCACAACAGACAATCGGCT
GCTCTGATGCCGCCGTGTTCCGGCTGTCAGCGCAGGGGCGCCCGGTTCTTTTTGTCAAGACCGACCTGTC
CGGTGCCCTGAATGAACTGCAGGACGAGGCAGCGCGGCTATCGTGGCTGGCCACGACGGGCGTTCCTTGC
GCAGCTGTGCTCGACGTTGTCACTGAAGCGGGAAGGGACTGGCTGCTATTGGGCGAAGTGCCGGGGCAGG
ATCTCCTGTCATCTCACCTTGCTCCTGCCGAGAAAGTATCCATCATGGCTGATGCAATGCGGCGGCTGCA
TACGCTTGATCCGGCTACCTGCCCATTCGACCACCAAGCGAAACATCGCATCGAGCGAGCACGTACTCGG
ATGGAAGCCGGTCTTGTCGATCAGGATGATCTGGACGAAGAGCATCAGGGGCTCGCGCCAGCCGAACTGT
TCGCCAGGCTCAAGGCGCGCATGCCCGACGGCGAGGATCTCGTCGTGACCCATGGCGATGCCTGCTTGCC
GAATATCATGGTGGAAAATGGCCGCTTTTCTGGATTCATCGACTGTGGCCGGCTGGGTGTGGCGGACCGC
TATCAGGACATAGCGTTGGCTACCCGTGATATTGCTGAAGAGCTTGGCGGCGAATGGGCTGACCGCTTCC
TCGTGCTTTACGGTATCGCCGCTCCCGATTCGCAGCGCATCGCCTTCTATCGCCTTCTTGACGAGTTCTT
CTGAGCGGGACTCTGGGGTTCGAAATGACTCGAGCATCAGCTTCAAAAGCGCTCTGAAGTTCCTATACTT
TCTAGAGAATAGGAACTTCGGAATAGGTACTTCAAGATCCCCAATTCGAGCTCATCGTCCGGGCCGCAAG
CTCCTAGCGGCGGATTTGTCCTACTCAGGAGAGCGTTCACCGACAAACAACAGATAAAACGAAAGGCCCA
GTCTTTCGACTGAGCCTTTCGTTTTATTTGATGCCTCAAGCTAGAGAGTCATTACCCCAGGCGTTTAAGG
GCACCAATAACTGCCTTAAAAAAATTACGCCCCGCCCTGCCACTCATCGCAGTCTAGCTTGGATTCTCAC
CAATAAAAAACGCCCGGCGGCAACCGAGCGTTCTGAACAAATCCAGATGGAGTTCTGAGGTCATTACTGG
ATCTATCAACAGGAGTCCAAGCTCAGCTAATTAAGCTAGCTTATCGATACCGTCGACCTCGAACCCCACG
CCCCTCTTTAATACGACGGGCAATTTGCACTTCAGAAAATGAAGAGTTTGCTTTAGCCATAACAAAAGTC
CAGTATGCTTTTTCACAGCATAACTGGACTGATTTCAGTTTACAACTATTCTGTCTAGTTTAAGACTTTA
TTGTCATAGTTTAGATCTATTTTGTTCAGTTTAAGACTTTATTGTCCGCCCACACCTGCTTACGCAGGGC
ATCCATTTATTACTCAACCGTAACCGATTTTGCCAGGTTACGCGGCTGGTCCTCTAGCTGGCGTAATAGC
GAAGAGGCCCGCACCGATCGCCCTTCCCAACAGTTGCGCAGCCTGAATGGCGAATGGCGCCTGATGCGGT
ATTTTCTCCTTACGCATCTGTGCGGTATTTCACACCGCATATGGTGCACTCTCAGTACAATCTGCTCTGA
TGCCGCATAGTTAAGCCAGCCCCGACACCCGCCAACACCCGCTGACGCGCCCTGACGGGCTTGTCTGCTC
CCGGCATCCGCTTACAGACAAGCTGTGACCGTCTCCGGGAGCTGCATGTGTCAGAGGTTTTCACCGTCGT
CACCGAAACGCGCGAGACGAAAGGGCCTCGTGATACGCCTATTTTTATAGGTTAATGTCATGATAATAAT
GGTTTCTTAGACGTCAGGTGGCACTTTTCGGGGAAATGTGCGCGGAACCCCTATTTGTTTATTTTTCTAA
ATACATTCAAATATGTATCCGCTCATGAGACAATAACCCTGATAAATGCTTCAATAATATTGAAAAAGGA
AGAGTATGAGTATTCAACATTTCCGTGTCGCCCTTATTCCCTTTTTTGCGGCATTTTGCCTTCCTGTTTT
TGCTCACCCAGAAACGCTGGTGAAAGTAAAAGATGCTGAAGATCAGTTGGGTGCACGAGTGGGTTACATC
GAACTGGATCTCAACAGCGGTAAGATCCTTGAGAGTTTTCGCCCCGAAGAACGTTTTCCAATGATGAGCA
CTTTTAAAGTTCTGCTATGTGGCGCGGTATTATCCCGTATTGACGCCGGGCAAGAGCAACTCGGTCGCCG
CATACACTATTCTCAGAATGACTTGGTTGAGTACTCACCAGTCACAGAAAAGCATCTTACGGATGGCATG
ACAGTAAGAGAATTATGCAGTGCTGCCATAACCATGAGTGATAACACTGCGGCCAACTTACTTCTGACAA
CGATCGGAGGACCGAAGGAGCTAACCGCTTTTTTGCACAACATGGGGGATCATGTAACTCGCCTTGATCG
TTGGGAACCGGAGCTGAATGAAGCCATACCAAACGACGAGCGTGACACCACGATGCCTGTAGCAATGGCA
ACAACGTTGCGCAAACTATTAACTGGCGAACTACTTACTCTAGCTTCCCGGCAACAATTAATAGACTGGA
TGGAGGCGGATAAAGTTGCAGGACCACTTCTGCGCTCGGCCCTTCCGGCTGGCTGGTTTATTGCTGATAA
ATCTGGAGCCGGTGAGCGTGGGTCCCGCGGTATCATTGCAGCACTGGGGCCAGATGGTAAGCCCTCCCGT
ATCGTAGTTATCTACACGACGGGGAGTCAGGCAACTATGGATGAACGAAATAGACAGATCGCTGAGATAG
GTGCCTCACTGATTAAGCATTGGTAACTGTCAGACCAAGTTTACTCATATATACTTTAGATTGATTTAAA
ACTTCATTTTTAATTTAAAAGGATCTAGGTGAAGATCCTTTTTGATAATCTCATGACCAAAATCCCTTAA
CGTGAGTTTTCGTTCCACTGAGCGTCAGACCCCGTAGAAAAGATCAAAGGCAGTTATTGGTGCCTCACTG
ATTAAGCATTGGTAACTGTCAGACCAAGTTTACTCATATATACTTTAGATTGATTTAAAACTTCATTTTT
AATTTTTGCGGCCGCAAGATCCGGCCACGATGCGTCCGGCGTAGAGGATCTGAAGATCAGCAGTTCAACC
TGTTGATAGTACGTACTAAGCTCTCATGTTTCACGTACTAAGCTCTCATGTTTAACGTACTAAGCTCTCA
TGTTTAACGAACTAAACCCTCATGGCTAACGTACTAAGCTCTCATGGCTAACGTACTAAGCTCTCATGTT
TCACGTACTAAGCTCTCATGTTTGAACAATAAAATTAATATAAATCAGCAACTTAAATAGCCTCTAAGGT
TTTAAGTTTTATAAGAAAAAAAAGAATATATAAGGCTTTTAAAGCTTTTAAGGTTTAACGGTTGTGGACA
ACAAGCCAGGGATGTAACGCACTGAGAAGCCCTTAGAGCCTCTCAAAGCAATTTTGAGTGACACAGGAAC
ACTTAACGGCTGACATGGGAATTAGCCATGGCATCACAGTATCGTGATGACAGAGGCAGGGAGTGCGGCC
TTTTTACGGTTCCTGGCCTTTTGCTGGCCTTTTGCTCACATGTTCTTTCCTGCGTTATCAGGGGATTCCT
TAAGGTATACTTTCCGCTGCATAACCCTGCTTCGGGGTCATTATAGCGATTTTTTCGGTATATCCATCCT
TTTTCGCACGATATACAGGATTTTGCCAAAGGGTTCGTGTAGACTTTCCTTGGTGTATCCAACGGCGTCA
GCCGGGCAGGATAGGTGAAGTAGGCCCACCCGCGAGCGGGTGTTCCTTCTTCACTGTCCCTTATTCGCAC
CTGGCGGTGCTCAACGGGAATCCTGCTCTGCGAGGCTGGCCGATAAGCT
