LOCUS       Exported 11249 bp ds-DNA circular SYN 19-OCT-2018
DEFINITION  synthetic circular DNA
ACCESSION   .
VERSION     .
KEYWORDS    pTn7C171
SOURCE      synthetic DNA construct
  ORGANISM  synthetic DNA construct
REFERENCE   1 (bases 1 to 11249)
  AUTHORS   John Hawkins
  TITLE     Direct Submission
  JOURNAL   Exported Friday, Oct 19, 2018 from SnapGene 3.1.4
            http://www.snapgene.com
FEATURES             Location/Qualifiers
     source          1..11249
                     /organism="synthetic DNA construct"
                     /mol_type="other DNA"
     mobile_element  152..317
                     /mobile_element_type="transposon:Tn7"
                     /note="Tn7L"
                     /note="mini-Tn7 element (left end of the Tn7 transposon)"
     terminator      complement(383..437)
                     /note="L3S2P24 terminator"
     CDS             complement(469..568)
                     /codon_start=1
                     /note="3xMyc"
                     /translation="AAEQKLISEEDLEQKLISEEDLEQKLISEEDL"
     CDS             complement(571..4674)
                     /codon_start=1
                     /product="catalytically dead mutant of the Cas9
                     endonuclease from the Streptococcus pyogenes Type II
                     CRISPR/Cas system"
                     /note="Hsa Spy dCas9"
                     /note="RNA-guided DNA-binding protein that lacks
                     endonuclease activity due to the D10 mutation in the
                     RuvC-like domain and the H840A mutation in the HNH domain"
                     /translation="MDKKYSIGLAIGTNSVGWAVITDEYKVPSKKFKVLGNTDRHSIKK
                     NLIGALLFDSGETAEATRLKRTARRRYTRRKNRICYLQEIFSNEMAKVDDSFFHRLEES
                     FLVEEDKKHERHPIFGNIVDEVAYHEKYPTIYHLRKKLVDSTDKADLRLIYLALAHMIK
                     FRGHFLIEGDLNPDNSDVDKLFIQLVQTYNQLFEENPINASGVDAKAILSARLSKSRRL
                     ENLIAQLPGEKKNGLFGNLIALSLGLTPNFKSNFDLAEDAKLQLSKDTYDDDLDNLLAQ
                     IGDQYADLFLAAKNLSDAILLSDILRVNTEITKAPLSASMIKRYDEHHQDLTLLKALVR
                     QQLPEKYKEIFFDQSKNGYAGYIDGGASQEEFYKFIKPILEKMDGTEELLVKLNREDLL
                     RKQRTFDNGSIPHQIHLGELHAILRRQEDFYPFLKDNREKIEKILTFRIPYYVGPLARG
                     NSRFAWMTRKSEETITPWNFEEVVDKGASAQSFIERMTNFDKNLPNEKVLPKHSLLYEY
                     FTVYNELTKVKYVTEGMRKPAFLSGEQKKAIVDLLFKTNRKVTVKQLKEDYFKKIECFD
                     SVEISGVEDRFNASLGTYHDLLKIIKDKDFLDNEENEDILEDIVLTLTLFEDREMIEER
                     LKTYAHLFDDKVMKQLKRRRYTGWGRLSRKLINGIRDKQSGKTILDFLKSDGFANRNFM
                     QLIHDDSLTFKEDIQKAQVSGQGDSLHEHIANLAGSPAIKKGILQTVKVVDELVKVMGR
                     HKPENIVIEMARENQTTQKGQKNSRERMKRIEEGIKELGSQILKEHPVENTQLQNEKLY
                     LYYLQNGRDMYVDQELDINRLSDYDVDAIVPQSFLKDDSIDNKVLTRSDKNRGKSDNVP
                     SEEVVKKMKNYWRQLLNAKLITQRKFDNLTKAERGGLSELDKAGFIKRQLVETRQITKH
                     VAQILDSRMNTKYDENDKLIREVKVITLKSKLVSDFRKDFQFYKVREINNYHHAHDAYL
                     NAVVGTALIKKYPKLESEFVYGDYKVYDVRKMIAKSEQEIGKATAKYFFYSNIMNFFKT
                     EITLANGEIRKRPLIETNGETGEIVWDKGRDFATVRKVLSMPQVNIVKKTEVQTGGFSK
                     ESILPKRNSDKLIARKKDWDPKKYGGFDSPTVAYSVLVVAKVEKGKSKKLKSVKELLGI
                     TIMERSSFEKNPIDFLEAKGYKEVKKDLIIKLPKYSLFELENGRKRMLASAGELQKGNE
                     LALPSKYVNFLYLASHYEKLKGSPEDNEQKQLFVEQHKHYLDEIIEQISEFSKRVILAD
                     ANLDKVLSAYNKHRDKPIREQAENIIHLFTLTNLGAPAAFKYFDTTIDRKRYTSTKEVL
                     DATLIHQSITGLYETRIDLSQLGGD"
     promoter        complement(4710..4758)
                     /label=PLlacO1
                     /note="PLlacO-1 promoter"
     protein_bind    4716..4732
                     /bound_moiety="lac repressor encoded by lacI"
                     /note="lac operator"
                     /note="The lac repressor binds to the lac operator to
                     inhibit transcription in E. coli. This inhibition can be
                     relieved by adding lactose or
                     isopropyl-beta-D-thiogalactopyranoside (IPTG)."
     protein_bind    4739..4753
                     /bound_moiety="lac repressor encoded by lacI"
                     /note="lac operator"
                     /note="The lac repressor binds to the lac operator to
                     inhibit transcription in E. coli. This inhibition can be
                     relieved by adding lactose or
                     isopropyl-beta-D-thiogalactopyranoside (IPTG)."
     terminator      complement(4946..4994)
                     /note="pdhR-aceEF-lpd terminator"
     terminator      complement(4995..5047)
                     /note="hisLGDCBHAFI terminator"
     promoter        5114..5191
                     /gene="lacI (mutant)"
                     /note="lacIq promoter"
                     /note="In the lacIq allele, a single base change in the
                     promoter boosts expression of the lacI gene about 10-fold."
     CDS             5192..6274
                     /codon_start=1
                     /gene="lacI"
                     /product="lac repressor"
                     /note="lacI"
                     /note="The lac repressor binds to the lac operator to
                     inhibit transcription in E. coli. This inhibition can be
                     relieved by adding lactose or
                     isopropyl-beta-D-thiogalactopyranoside (IPTG)."
                     /translation="MKPVTLYDVAEYAGVSYQTVSRVVNQASHVSAKTREKVEAAMAEL
                     NYIPNRVAQQLAGKQSLLIGVATSSLALHAPSQIVAAIKSRADQLGASVVVSMVERSGV
                     EACKAAVHNLLAQRVSGLIINYPLDDQDAIAVEAACTNVPALFLDVSDQTPINSIIFSH
                     EDGTRLGVEHLVALGHQQIALLAGPLSSVSARLRLAGWHKYLTRNQIQPIAEREGDWSA
                     MSGFQQTMQMLNEGIVPTAMLVANDQMALGAMRAITESGLRVGADISVVGYDDTEDSSC
                     YIPPLTTIKQDFRLLGQTSVDRLLQLSQGQAVKGNQLLPVSLVKRKTTLAPNTQTASPR
                     ALADSLMQLARQVSRLESGQ"
     terminator      6366..6419
                     /note="garPLRK-rnpB terminator"
     terminator      6420..6476
                     /note="thrLABC terminator"
     promoter        6533..6581
                     /label=PLlacO1
                     /note="PLlacO-1 promoter"
     protein_bind    6538..6552
                     /bound_moiety="lac repressor encoded by lacI"
                     /note="lac operator"
                     /note="The lac repressor binds to the lac operator to
                     inhibit transcription in E. coli. This inhibition can be
                     relieved by adding lactose or
                     isopropyl-beta-D-thiogalactopyranoside (IPTG)."
     protein_bind    6559..6575
                     /bound_moiety="lac repressor encoded by lacI"
                     /note="lac operator"
                     /note="The lac repressor binds to the lac operator to
                     inhibit transcription in E. coli. This inhibition can be
                     relieved by adding lactose or
                     isopropyl-beta-D-thiogalactopyranoside (IPTG)."
     ncRNA           6627..6719
                     /note="optimized sgRNA"
                     /ncRNA_class="other"
     terminator      6768..6818
                     /note="L3S1P13 terminator"
     terminator      6907..6996
                     /note="spy terminator"
     protein_bind    complement(6997..7044)
                     /bound_moiety="FLP recombinase from the Saccharomyces
                     cerevisiae 2u plasmid"
                     /note="FRT"
                     /note="FLP-mediated recombination occurs in the 8-bp core
                     sequence TCTAGAAA (Turan and Bode, 2011)."
     promoter        7121..7149
                     /gene="intI1 (promoter lies within the coding sequence)"
                     /note="Pc promoter"
                     /note="class 1 integron promoter"
     CDS             7260..8054
                     /codon_start=1
                     /gene="aph(3')-II (or nptII)"
                     /product="aminoglycoside phosphotransferase from Tn5"
                     /note="NeoR/KanR"
                     /note="confers resistance to neomycin, kanamycin, and G418
                     (Geneticin(R))"
                     /translation="MIEQDGLHAGSPAAWVERLFGYDWAQQTIGCSDAAVFRLSAQGRP
                     VLFVKTDLSGALNELQDEAARLSWLATTGVPCAAVLDVVTEAGRDWLLLGEVPGQDLLS
                     SHLAPAEKVSIMADAMRRLHTLDPATCPFDHQAKHRIERARTRMEAGLVDQDDLDEEHQ
                     GLAPAELFARLKARMPDGEDLVVTHGDACLPNIMVENGRFSGFIDCGRLGVADRYQDIA
                     LATRDIAEELGGEWADRFLVLYGIAAPDSQRIAFYRLLDEFF"
     protein_bind    complement(8106..8153)
                     /bound_moiety="FLP recombinase from the Saccharomyces
                     cerevisiae 2u plasmid"
                     /note="FRT"
                     /note="FLP-mediated recombination occurs in the 8-bp core
                     sequence TCTAGAAA (Turan and Bode, 2011)."
     terminator      8204..8290
                     /gene="Escherichia coli rrnB"
                     /note="rrnB T1 terminator"
                     /note="transcription terminator T1 from the E. coli rrnB
                     gene"
     terminator      complement(8393..8487)
                     /note="lambda t0 terminator"
                     /note="transcription terminator from phage lambda"
     primer_bind     complement(8515..8531)
                     /note="KS primer"
                     /note="common sequencing primer, one of multiple similar
                     variants"
     mobile_element  8536..8733
                     /mobile_element_type="transposon:Tn7R"
                     /note="Tn7R"
     promoter        9211..9315
                     /gene="bla"
                     /note="AmpR promoter"
     CDS             9316..10176
                     /codon_start=1
                     /transl_table=11
                     /gene="bla"
                     /product="Bla"
                     /note="bla"
                     /db_xref="GI:403391486"
                     /protein_id="AFR43358.1"
                     /translation="MSIQHFRVALIPFFAAFCLPVFAHPETLVKVKDAEDQLGARVGYI
                     ELDLNSGKILESFRPEERFPMMSTFKVLLCGAVLSRIDAGQEQLGRRIHYSQNDLVEYS
                     PVTEKHLTDGMTVRELCSAAITMSDNTAANLLLTTIGGPKELTAFLHNMGDHVTRLDRW
                     EPELNEAIPNDERDTTMPVAMATTLRKLLTGELLTLASRQQLIDWMEADKVAGPLLRSA
                     LPAGWFIADKSGAGERGSRGIIAALGPDGKPSRIVVIYTTGSQATMDERNRQIAEIGAS
                     LIKHW"
     rep_origin      10477..10865
                     /note="R6K gamma ori"
                     /note="gamma replication origin from E. coli plasmid R6K;
                     requires the R6K initiator protein pi for replication"
     oriT            11134..11242
                     /note="incP origin of transfer"
ORIGIN
        1 ctgataccgc tcgccgcagc cgaacgaccg agcgcagcgg gtcagtgagc gaggaagcgg
       61 aagagcgccc aatacgcaaa ccgcctctcc ccgcgcgttg gccgattcat taatgcagcg
      121 cccaaacata acaggaagaa aaatgccccg ctgtgggcgg acaaaatagt tgggaactgg
      181 gaggggtgga aatggagttt ttaaggatta tttagggaag agtgacaaaa tagatgggaa
      241 ctgggtgtag cgtcgtaagc taatacgaaa attaaaaatg acaaaatagt ttggaactag
      301 atttcactta tctggttctt gaggcggtta aaagagccgt actcttctcc gatgtcgact
      361 aggccatgat gctcattctg tgggaccaaa acgaaaaaac accctttcgg gtgtcttttc
      421 tggaatttgg taccgaggct gcaagtccca ttaaggaggc gcgccttatt acagatcttc
      481 ctcagagatg agcttctgtt ccagatcttc ttctgaaatc aacttttgtt ccagatcttc
      541 ttcagagatg agtttctgct ccgcggccgc gtcgcctccc agctgagaca ggtcgatccg
      601 tgtctcgtac aggccggtga tgctctggtg gatcagggtg gcgtccagca cctctttggt
      661 gctggtgtac ctcttccggt cgatggtggt gtcaaagtac ttgaaggcgg caggggctcc
      721 cagattggtc agggtaaaca ggtggatgat attctcggcc tgctctctga taggcttgtc
      781 tctgtgcttg ttgtaggcgc tcagcacctt gtccagatta gcgtcggcca ggatcactct
      841 cttggagaac tcgctgatct gctcgatgat ctcgtccagg tagtgtttgt gctgttccac
      901 aaacagctgt ttctgctcat tatcctcggg ggagcccttc agcttctcat agtggctggc
      961 caggtacagg aagttcacat atttggaggg cagggccagt tcgtttccct tctgcagttc
     1021 gccggcagag gccagcattc tcttccggcc gttttccagc tcgaacaggg agtacttagg
     1081 cagcttgatg atcaggtcct ttttcacttc tttgtagccc ttggcttcca gaaagtcgat
     1141 gggattcttc tcgaagctgc ttctttccat gatggtgatc cccagcagct ctttcacact
     1201 cttcagtttc ttggacttgc ccttttccac tttggccacc accagcacag aataggccac
     1261 ggtggggctg tcgaagccgc cgtacttctt agggtcccag tccttctttc tggcgatcag
     1321 cttgtcgctg ttcctcttgg gcaggataga ctctttgctg aagccgcctg tctgcacctc
     1381 ggtctttttc acgatattca cttggggcat agacagcact ttccgcacgg tggcaaagtc
     1441 ccggccctta tcccacacga tctcgcctgt ttcgccgttt gtctcgatca gaggccgctt
     1501 ccggatctcg ccgttggcca gggtaatctc ggtcttgaaa aagttcatga tgttgctgta
     1561 gaagaagtac ttggcggtag ccttgccgat ttcctgctcg ctcttggcga tcatcttccg
     1621 cacgtcgtac accttgtagt cgccgtacac gaactcgctt tccagcttag ggtacttttt
     1681 gatcagggcg gttcccacga cggcgttcag gtaggcgtcg tgggcgtggt ggtagttgtt
     1741 gatctcgcgc actttgtaaa actggaaatc cttccggaaa tcggacacca gcttggactt
     1801 cagggtgatc actttcactt cccggatcag tttgtcgttc tcgtcgtact tagtgttcat
     1861 ccgggagtcc aggatctgtg ccacgtgctt tgtgatctgc cgggtttcca ccagctgtct
     1921 cttgatgaag ccggccttat ccagttcgct caggccgcct ctctcggcct tggtcagatt
     1981 gtcgaacttc ctctgggtaa tcagcttggc attcagcagc tggcgccagt agttcttcat
     2041 cttcttcacg acctcttcgg agggcacgtt gtcgctcttg ccccggttct tgtcgctccg
     2101 agtcagcact ttgttatcga tggagtcgtc cttcagaaag ctctgaggca cgatagcgtc
     2161 cacatcgtag tcggacagcc ggttgatgtc cagttcctgg tccacgtaca tatcccgccc
     2221 attctgcagg tagtacaggt acagcttctc gttctgcagc tgggtgtttt ccacggggtg
     2281 ttctttcagg atctggctgc ccagctcttt gatgccctct tcgatccgct tcattctctc
     2341 gcggctgttc ttctgtccct tctgggtggt ctggttctct ctggccattt cgatcacgat
     2401 gttctcgggc ttgtgccggc ccatcacttt cacgagctcg tccaccacct tcactgtctg
     2461 caggatgccc ttcttaatgg cggggctgcc ggccagattg gcaatgtgct cgtgcaggct
     2521 atcgccctgg ccggacacct gggctttctg gatgtcctct ttaaaggtca ggctgtcgtc
     2581 gtggatcagc tgcatgaagt ttctgttggc gaagccgtcg gacttcagga aatccaggat
     2641 tgtcttgccg gactgcttgt cccggatgcc gttgatcagc ttccggctca gcctgcccca
     2701 gccggtgtat ctccgccgct tcagctgctt catcactttg tcgtcgaaca ggtgggcata
     2761 ggttttcagc cgttcctcga tcatctctct gtcctcaaac agtgtcaggg tcagcacgat
     2821 atcttccaga atgtcctcgt tttcctcatt gtccaggaag tccttgtcct tgataatttt
     2881 cagcagatcg tggtatgtgc ccagggaggc gttgaaccga tcttccacgc cggagatttc
     2941 cacggagtcg aagcactcga ttttcttgaa gtagtcctct ttcagctgct tcacggtcac
     3001 tttccggttg gtcttgaaca gcaggtccac gatggctttt ttctgctcgc cgctcaggaa
     3061 ggcgggcttt ctcattccct cggtcacgta tttcactttg gtcagctcgt tgtacacggt
     3121 gaagtactcg tacagcaggc tgtgcttggg cagcaccttc tcgttgggca ggttcttatc
     3181 gaagttggtc atccgctcga tgaagctctg ggcgctggcg cccttgtcca ccacttcctc
     3241 gaagttccag ggggtgatgg tttcctcgct ctttctggtc atccaggcga atctgctgtt
     3301 tcccctggcc agagggccca cgtagtaggg gatgcggaag gtcaggatct tctcgatctt
     3361 ttcccggttg tccttcagga atgggtaaaa atcttcctgc cgccgcagaa tggcgtgcag
     3421 ctctcccagg tggatctggt gggggatgct gccgttgtcg aaggtccgct gcttccgcag
     3481 caggtcctct ctgttcagct tcacgagcag ttcctcggtg ccgtccatct tttccaggat
     3541 gggcttgatg aacttgtaga actcttcctg gctggctccg ccatcgatgt agccggcgta
     3601 gccgttcttg ctctggtcga agaaaatctc tttgtacttc tcaggcagct gctgccgcac
     3661 gagagctttc agcagggtca ggtcctggtg gtgctcgtcg tatctcttga tcatagaggc
     3721 gctcaggggg gccttggtga tctcggtgtt cactctcagg atgtcgctca gcaggatggc
     3781 gtcggacagg ttcttggcgg ccagaaacag gtcggcgtac tggtcgccga tctgggccag
     3841 caggttgtcc aggtcgtcgt cgtaggtgtc cttgctcagc tgcagtttgg catcctcggc
     3901 caggtcgaag ttgctcttga agttgggggt caggcccagg ctcagggcaa tcaggttgcc
     3961 gaacaggcca ttcttcttct cgccgggcag ctgggcgatc agattttcca gccgtctgct
     4021 cttgctcagt ctggcagaca ggatggcctt ggcgtccacg ccgctggcgt tgatggggtt
     4081 ttcctcgaac agctggttgt aggtctgcac cagctggatg aacagcttgt ccacgtcgct
     4141 gttgtcgggg ttcaggtcgc cctcgatcag gaagtggccc cggaacttga tcatgtgggc
     4201 cagggccaga tagatcagcc gcaggtcggc cttgtcggtg ctgtccacca gtttctttct
     4261 caggtggtag atggtggggt acttctcgtg gtaggccacc tcgtccacga tgttgccgaa
     4321 gatggggtgc cgctcgtgct tcttatcctc ttccaccagg aaggactctt ccagtctgtg
     4381 gaagaagctg tcgtccacct tggccatctc gttgctgaag atctcttgca gatagcagat
     4441 ccggttcttc cgtctggtgt atcttcttct ggcggttctc ttcagccggg tggcctcggc
     4501 tgtttctccg ctgtcgaaca gcagggcgcc gatcaggttc ttcttgatgc tgtgccggtc
     4561 ggtgttgccc agcaccttga atttcttgct gggcaccttg tactcgtcgg tgatcacggc
     4621 ccagcccaca gagttggtgc cgatggccag gccgatgctg tacttcttgt ccatactagt
     4681 tttcctgtgt gaaacctgct gatgtgctca gtatcttgtt atccgctcac aatgtcaatg
     4741 ttatccgctc acatttataa tattttatct gattaataag atgatcttct tgagatcgtt
     4801 ttggtctgcg cgtaatctct tgctctgaaa acgaaaaaac cgccttgcag ggcggttttt
     4861 cgaaggttct ctgagctacc aactctttga accgaggtaa ctggcttggt gataagctgt
     4921 caaaccagat caattcgcac tagtctgcag acgtaaaaaa agcggcgtgg ttagccgctt
     4981 ttttaattgc cggagcgcaa taaaaaagcc cccggaaggt gatcttccgg gggctttctc
     5041 atgcgttgct tgtattgaaa atgggggcca tgcctaccta tctgcctccc gggaagcggc
     5101 atgcatttac gttgacacca tcgaatggtg caaaaccttt cgcggtatgg catgatagcg
     5161 cccggaagag agtcaattca gggtggtgaa tgtgaaacca gtaacgttat acgatgtcgc
     5221 agagtatgcc ggtgtctctt atcagaccgt ttcccgcgtg gtgaaccagg ccagccacgt
     5281 ttctgcgaaa acgcgggaaa aagtggaagc ggcgatggcg gagctgaatt acattcccaa
     5341 ccgcgtggca caacaactgg cgggcaaaca gtcgttgctg attggcgttg ccacctccag
     5401 tctggccctg cacgcgccgt cgcaaattgt cgcggcgatt aaatctcgcg ccgatcaact
     5461 gggtgccagc gtggtggtgt cgatggtaga acgaagcggc gtcgaagcct gtaaagcggc
     5521 ggtgcacaat cttctcgcgc aacgcgtcag tgggctgatc attaactatc cgctggatga
     5581 ccaggatgcc attgctgtgg aagctgcctg cactaatgtt ccggcgttat ttcttgatgt
     5641 ctctgaccag acacccatca acagtattat tttctcccat gaagacggta cgcgactggg
     5701 cgtggagcat ctggtcgcat tgggtcacca gcaaatcgcg ctgttagcgg gcccattaag
     5761 ttctgtctcg gcgcgtctgc gtctggctgg ctggcataaa tatctcactc gcaatcaaat
     5821 tcagccgata gcggaacggg aaggcgactg gagtgccatg tccggttttc aacaaaccat
     5881 gcaaatgctg aatgagggca tcgttcccac tgcgatgctg gttgccaacg atcagatggc
     5941 gctgggcgca atgcgcgcca ttaccgagtc cgggctgcgc gttggtgcgg atatctcggt
     6001 agtgggatac gacgataccg aagacagctc atgttatatc ccgccgttaa ccaccatcaa
     6061 acaggatttt cgcctgctgg ggcaaaccag cgtggaccgc ttgctgcaac tctctcaggg
     6121 ccaggcggtg aagggcaatc agctgttgcc cgtctcactg gtgaaaagaa aaaccaccct
     6181 ggcgcccaat acgcaaaccg cctctccccg cgcgttggcc gattcattaa tgcagctggc
     6241 acgacaggtt tcccgactgg aaagcgggca gtgagcgcaa cgcaattaat gtaagttagc
     6301 tcactcatta ggcaccccac ccgggtcctt gagccccatt atcacctcca aagccttctc
     6361 gtctggtcag tttcacctgt tttacgtaaa aacccgcttc ggcgggtttt tacttttggg
     6421 gaaacacaga aaaaagcccg cacctgacag tgcgggcttt ttttttcgac caaaggtgcg
     6481 actactcttg cctactacct atcgactgag ctgaaagaat tcctaaagat ctataaatgt
     6541 gagcggataa cattgacatt gtgagcggat aacaagatac ttctagttga gaccaacttt
     6601 ggtctccacc atagcggtcg gtctctgttt aagagctatg ctggaaacag catagcaagt
     6661 ttaaataagg ctagtccgtt atcaacttga aaaagtggca ccgagtcggt gctttttttt
     6721 tgaattcatg tggctgaccg ttctgttgtc tctcgctctt ccgagtagac gaacaataag
     6781 gcctccctaa cggggggcct tttttattga taacaaaagt cagtgcttcc gctatttcca
     6841 aaataccggg ctaatacggt ttaaacgacc tcctggattt gctcagacag ccttttcgtc
     6901 attcgtttca gccaaaaaac ttaagaccgc cggtcttgtc cactaccttg cagtaatgcg
     6961 gtggacagga tcggcggttt tcttttctct tctcaagaag ttcctatact ttctagagaa
     7021 taggaacttc ggaataggaa cttcctcctg aacggccata agaacgaagg ctgtctgttg
     7081 aactctcgag ccgtggaaac ggatgaaggc acgaacccag ttgacataag cctgttcggt
     7141 tcgtaaactg taatgcaagt agcgtatgcg ctcaaaactg gatggctttc ttgccgccaa
     7201 ggatctgatg gcgcagggga tcaagatctg atcaagagac aggatgagga tcgtttcgca
     7261 tgattgaaca agatggattg cacgcaggtt ctccggccgc ttgggtggag aggctattcg
     7321 gctatgactg ggcacaacag acaatcggct gctctgatgc cgccgtgttc cggctgtcag
     7381 cgcaggggcg cccggttctt tttgtcaaga ccgacctgtc cggtgccctg aatgaactgc
     7441 aggacgaggc agcgcggcta tcgtggctgg ccacgacggg cgttccttgc gcagctgtgc
     7501 tcgacgttgt cactgaagcg ggaagggact ggctgctatt gggcgaagtg ccggggcagg
     7561 atctcctgtc atctcacctt gctcctgccg agaaagtatc catcatggct gatgcaatgc
     7621 ggcggctgca tacgcttgat ccggctacct gcccattcga ccaccaagcg aaacatcgca
     7681 tcgagcgagc acgtactcgg atggaagccg gtcttgtcga tcaggatgat ctggacgaag
     7741 agcatcaggg gctcgcgcca gccgaactgt tcgccaggct caaggcgcgc atgcccgacg
     7801 gcgaggatct cgtcgtgacc catggcgatg cctgcttgcc gaatatcatg gtggaaaatg
     7861 gccgcttttc tggattcatc gactgtggcc ggctgggtgt ggcggaccgc tatcaggaca
     7921 tagcgttggc tacccgtgat attgctgaag agcttggcgg cgaatgggct gaccgcttcc
     7981 tcgtgcttta cggtatcgcc gctcccgatt cgcagcgcat cgccttctat cgccttcttg
     8041 acgagttctt ctgagcggga ctctggggtt cgaaatgact cgagcatcag cttcaaaagc
     8101 gctctgaagt tcctatactt tctagagaat aggaacttcg gaataggtac ttcaagatcc
     8161 ccaattcgag ctcatcgtcc gggccgcaag ctcctagcgg cggatttgtc ctactcagga
     8221 gagcgttcac cgacaaacaa cagataaaac gaaaggccca gtctttcgac tgagcctttc
     8281 gttttatttg atgcctcaag ctagagagtc attaccccag gcgtttaagg gcaccaataa
     8341 ctgccttaaa aaaattacgc cccgccctgc cactcatcgc agtctagctt ggattctcac
     8401 caataaaaaa cgcccggcgg caaccgagcg ttctgaacaa atccagatgg agttctgagg
     8461 tcattactgg atctatcaac aggagtccaa gctcagctaa ttaagctagc ttatcgatac
     8521 cgtcgacctc gaaccccacg cccctcttta atacgacggg caatttgcac ttcagaaaat
     8581 gaagagtttg ctttagccat aacaaaagtc cagtatgctt tttcacagca taactggact
     8641 gatttcagtt tacaactatt ctgtctagtt taagacttta ttgtcatagt ttagatctat
     8701 tttgttcagt ttaagacttt attgtccgcc cacacccgct tacgcagggc atccatttat
     8761 tactcaaccg taaccgattt tgccaggtta cgcggctggt cctctagctg gcgtaatagc
     8821 gaagaggccc gcaccgatcg cccttcccaa cagttgcgca gcctgaatgg cgaatggcgc
     8881 ctgatgcggt attttctcct tacgcatctg tgcggtattt cacaccgcat atggtgcact
     8941 ctcagtacaa tctgctctga tgccgcatag ttaagccagc cccgacaccc gccaacaccc
     9001 gctgacgcgc cctgacgggc ttgtctgctc ccggcatccg cttacagaca agctgtgacc
     9061 gtctccggga gctgcatgtg tcagaggttt tcaccgtcat caccgaaacg cgcgagacga
     9121 aagggcctcg tgatacgcct atttttatag gttaatgtca tgataataat ggtttcttag
     9181 acgtcaggtg gcacttttcg gggaaatgtg cgcggaaccc ctatttgttt atttttctaa
     9241 atacattcaa atatgtatcc gctcatgaga caataaccct gataaatgct tcaataatat
     9301 tgaaaaagga agagtatgag tattcaacat ttccgtgtcg cccttattcc cttttttgcg
     9361 gcattttgcc ttcctgtttt tgctcaccca gaaacgctgg tgaaagtaaa agatgctgaa
     9421 gatcagttgg gtgcacgagt gggttacatc gaactggatc tcaacagcgg taagatcctt
     9481 gagagttttc gccccgaaga acgttttcca atgatgagca cttttaaagt tctgctatgt
     9541 ggcgcggtat tatcccgtat tgacgccggg caagagcaac tcggtcgccg catacactat
     9601 tctcagaatg acttggttga gtactcacca gtcacagaaa agcatcttac ggatggcatg
     9661 acagtaagag aattatgcag tgctgccata accatgagtg ataacactgc ggccaactta
     9721 cttctgacaa cgatcggagg accgaaggag ctaaccgctt ttttgcacaa catgggggat
     9781 catgtaactc gccttgatcg ttgggaaccg gagctgaatg aagccatacc aaacgacgag
     9841 cgtgacacca cgatgcctgt agcaatggca acaacgttgc gcaaactatt aactggcgaa
     9901 ctacttactc tagcttcccg gcaacaatta atagactgga tggaggcgga taaagttgca
     9961 ggaccacttc tgcgctcggc ccttccggct ggctggttta ttgctgataa atctggagcc
    10021 ggtgagcgtg ggtcccgcgg tatcattgca gcactggggc cagatggtaa gccctcccgt
    10081 atcgtagtta tctacacgac ggggagtcag gcaactatgg atgaacgaaa tagacagatc
    10141 gctgagatag gtgcctcact gattaagcat tggtaactgt cagaccaagt ttactcatat
    10201 atactttaga ttgatttaaa acttcatttt taatttaaaa ggatctaggt gaagatcctt
    10261 tttgataatc tcatgaccaa aatcccttaa cgtgagtttt cgttccactg agcgtcagac
    10321 cccgtagaaa agatcaaagg cagttattgg tgcctcactg attaagcatt ggtaactgtc
    10381 agaccaagtt tactcatata tactttagat tgatttaaaa cttcattttt aatttttgcg
    10441 gccgcaagat ccggccacga tgcgtccggc gtagaggatc tgaagatcag cagttcaacc
    10501 tgttgatagt acgtactaag ctctcatgtt tcacgtacta agctctcatg tttaacgtac
    10561 taagctctca tgtttaacga actaaaccct catggctaac gtactaagct ctcatggcta
    10621 acgtactaag ctctcatgtt tcacgtacta agctctcatg tttgaacaat aaaattaata
    10681 taaatcagca acttaaatag cctctaaggt tttaagtttt ataagaaaaa aaagaatata
    10741 taaggctttt aaagctttta aggtttaacg gttgtggaca acaagccagg gatgtaacgc
    10801 actgagaagc ccttagagcc tctcaaagca attttgagtg acacaggaac acttaacggc
    10861 tgacatggga attagccatg gcatcacagt atcgtgatga cagaggcagg gagtgcggcc
    10921 tttttacggt tcctggcctt ttgctggcct tttgctcaca tgttctttcc tgcgttatca
    10981 ggggattcct taaggtatac tttccgctgc ataaccctgc ttcggggtca ttatagcgat
    11041 tttttcggta tatccatcct ttttcgcacg atatacagga ttttgccaaa gggttcgtgt
    11101 agactttcct tggtgtatcc aacggcgtca gccgggcagg ataggtgaag taggcccacc
    11161 cgcgagcggg tgttccttct tcactgtccc ttattcgcac ctggcggtgc tcaacgggaa
    11221 tcctgctctg cgaggctggc cgataagct
//
